Addgene plasmid #21382: pCM1.108
Depositing lab: Geraldine Seydoux. Depositing organization: Johns Hopkins University and School of Medicine. Publication: 3' UTRs are the primary regulators of gene expression in the C. elegans germline. Merritt C, Rasoloson D, Ko D, Seydoux G. Curr Biol. 2008 Oct 14;18(19):1476-82. doi: 10.1016/j.cub.2008.08.013. Epub 2008 Sep 25. PubMed 18818082.
Backbone
  Vector backbone: PDONRP4P1R
  Backbone size w/o insert (bp): 2645
  Vector type: Gateway
Growth in bacteria
  Bacterial resistance: Kanamycin, 50 μg/mL
  Growth temperature: 37°C
  Growth strain: DH5alpha
  Copy number: Unknown
Gene/Insert
  Gene/Insert name: him-3 prom in PDONRP4P1R
  Species: C. elegans (nematode)
  Insert size (bp): 376
  Cloning method: Gateway Cloning; 5′ cloning site attP4 (destroyed during cloning); 3′ cloning site attP1R (destroyed during cloning)
  Sequencing primers: 5′ M13Forward; 3′ n/a
Terms and licenses: Academic/Nonprofit Terms; Industry Terms: Not Available to Industry
How to cite: pCM1.108 was a gift from Geraldine Seydoux (Addgene plasmid # 21382 ; http://n2t.net/addgene:21382 ; RRID:Addgene_21382)
