[The description below was written by a language model from this plasmid's Addgene catalogue record and pLannotate feature annotations shown in this document.]
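Description:
pCM1.108 is a Gateway entry clone that carries the promoter of the C. elegans gene him-3 in the pDONR P4-P1R donor backbone. It was made by a BP recombination reaction, which consumed the attP4 and attP1R sites of the donor vector. The 376 bp nematode promoter fragment now sits between the hybrid recombination sites left by that reaction. The automated annotation reports these as an attL-type fragment overlapping an attB4 core on the 5′ side and an attR1 site on the 3′ side, consistent with the attL4/attR1 configuration expected for a first-position (5′ element) entry clone in a multisite Gateway system. The insert itself falls in the roughly 690–1060 region and is not annotated as a promoter. The short "CEN4" hit there, like the small lacI and lacZα fragments elsewhere, is probably a chance or vestigial match rather than a functional element.

The 3,019 nt plasmid is maintained in E. coli through a high-copy ColE1/pUC-type origin and is selected with kanamycin via an aminoglycoside phosphotransferase gene. The rrnB T1 and T2 terminators lie upstream of the recombination cassette and insulate it from read-through transcription. A T7 promoter and an M13 forward priming site flank the cassette for sequence verification.

The plasmid has no reporter or coding sequence and is not an expression construct in its own right. It serves as a modular building block: in a multisite LR reaction, the him-3 promoter can be joined to a coding-sequence entry clone and a 3′ UTR entry clone in a destination vector to assemble worm transgenes. The associated publication examined the contribution of promoters and 3′ UTRs to gene expression in the C. elegans germline, which fits this use.
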