Features (pLannotate 1.2.2; 11 found; start..end, strand, type, name):
    121..213     +  CDS            lacI (fragment): lac repressor; lacI; The lac repressor binds to the lac operator to inhibit transcription in E. coli. This inhibition can be relieved by adding lactose or isopropyl-β-D-thiogalactopyranoside (IPTG).
    268..295     -  terminator     rrnB T2 terminator: transcription terminator T2 from the E. coli rrnB gene
    427..470     +  terminator     rrnB T1 terminator: Escherichia coli rrnB; transcription terminator T1 from the E. coli rrnB gene
    517..553     -  CDS            lacZα (fragment): LacZα fragment of β-galactosidase; lacZ fragment
    592..677     +  protein_bind   attL1 (fragment): mutant version of attL; recombination site for the Gateway® LR reaction LR Clonase™
    668..688     +  protein_bind   attB4: mutant version of attB; core recombination site for the Gateway® BP reaction BP Clonase™
    691..707     +  misc_feature   CEN4 (fragment): S. cerevisiae CEN4 centromere
   1064..1188    +  protein_bind   attR1: mutant version of attR; recombination site for the Gateway® LR reaction LR Clonase™
   1261..1279    -  promoter       T7 promoter: promoter for bacteriophage T7 RNA polymerase
   1413..2222    +  CDS            KanR: aminoglycoside phosphotransferase; aph(3')-Ia; confers resistance to kanamycin in bacteria or G418 (Geneticin®) in eukaryotes
   2369..2957    +  rep_origin     ori: high-copy-number ColE1/pMB1/pBR322/pUC origin of replication
>Addgene plasmid #21382 | pCM1.108 | depositor full sequence | sequence record 9876 | Author sequence
CTTTCCTGCGTTATCCCCTGATTCTGTGGATAACCGTATTACCGCCTTTGAGTGAGCTGATACCGCTCGC
CGCAGCCGAACGACCGAGCGCAGCGAGTCAGTGAGCGAGGAAGCGGAAGAGCGCCCAATACGCAAACCGC
CTCTCCCCGCGCGTTGGCCGATTCATTAATGCAGCTGGCACGACAGGTTTCCCGACTGGAAAGCGGGCAG
TGAGCGCAACGCAATTAATACGCGTACCGCTAGCCAGGAAGAGTTTGTAGAAACGCAAAAAGGCCATCCG
TCAGGATGGCCTTCTGCTTAGTTTGATGCCTGGCAGTTTATGGCGGGCGTCCTGCCCGCCACCCTCCGGG
CCGTTGCTTCACAACGTTCAAATCCGCTCCCGGCGGATTTGTCCTACTCAGGAGAGCGTTCACCGACAAA
CAACAGATAAAACGAAAGGCCCAGTCTTCCGACTGAGCCTTTCGTTTTATTTGATGCCTGGCAGTTCCCT
ACTCTCGCGTTAACGCTAGCATGGATGTTTTCCCAGTCACGACGTTGTAAAACGACGGCCAGTCTTAAGC
TCGGGCCCGCGTTAACGCTACCATGGAGCTCCAAATAATGATTTTATTTTGACTGATAGTGACCTGTTCG
TTGCAACAAATTGATAAGCAATGCTTTTTTATAATGCCAACTTTGTATAGAAAAGTTGTATTTAAATTTT
TAAAAAATTTTTCGAGATTAGAATTCAAAAAAACGCAAAATTTACCCAAAAAAGTAAGAAAACGGAAAAG
AAAATTGGGACGAGATCGAAATTGCAACTTCCGCGTTCGCGTCGAGTTGTTCGTTTCGAGACCCGTAGAT
CTGAAACTTCCATGCGCCTTTAATAATTTCTAAGTTTCTGAACTATTTCCAGATTTATTTTACCTATTTT
CTAGTTTTTTTTTTCAAATCAAAATATGTTTAATCAATGCGGGGTTTTATAATTAAATAATATGTTTAAC
TTGTTATAGATTTTATAGATATTATTTTTTAAACATTTTAATTTGTTTCACGATGATATTTCAGTAATTG
TAGGTTTGCGATGACAAGTTTGTACAAAAAAGTTGAACGAGAAACGTAAAATGATATAAATATCAATATA
TTAAATTAGATTTTGCATAAAAAACAGACTACATAATACTGTAAAACACAACATATGCAGTCACTATGAA
TCAACTACTTAGATGGTATTAGTGACCTGTAGAATTCGAGCTCTAGAGCTGCAGGGCGGCCGCGATATCC
CCTATAGTGAGTCGTATTACATGGTCATAGCTGTTTCCTGGCAGCTCTGGCCCGTGTCTCAAAATCTCTG
ATGTTACATTGCACAAGATAAAAATATATCATCATGAACAATAAAACTGTCTGCTTACATAAACAGTAAT
ACAAGGGGTGTTATGAGCCATATTCAACGGGAAACGTCGAGGCCGCGATTAAATTCCAACATGGATGCTG
ATTTATATGGGTATAAATGGGCTCGCGATAATGTCGGGCAATCAGGTGCGACAATCTATCGCTTGTATGG
GAAGCCCGATGCGCCAGAGTTGTTTCTGAAACATGGCAAAGGTAGCGTTGCCAATGATGTTACAGATGAG
ATGGTCAGACTAAACTGGCTGACGGAATTTATGCCTCTTCCGACCATCAAGCATTTTATCCGTACTCCTG
ATGATGCATGGTTACTCACCACTGCGATCCCCGGAAAAACAGCATTCCAGGTATTAGAAGAATATCCTGA
TTCAGGTGAAAATATTGTTGATGCGCTGGCAGTGTTCCTGCGCCGGTTGCATTCGATTCCTGTTTGTAAT
TGTCCTTTTAACAGCGATCGCGTATTTCGTCTCGCTCAGGCGCAATCACGAATGAATAACGGTTTGGTTG
ATGCGAGTGATTTTGATGACGAGCGTAATGGCTGGCCTGTTGAACAAGTCTGGAAAGAAATGCATAAACT
TTTGCCATTCTCACCGGATTCAGTCGTCACTCATGGTGATTTCTCACTTGATAACCTTATTTTTGACGAG
GGGAAATTAATAGGTTGTATTGATGTTGGACGAGTCGGAATCGCAGACCGATACCAGGATCTTGCCATCC
TATGGAACTGCCTCGGTGAGTTTTCTCCTTCATTACAGAAACGGCTTTTTCAAAAATATGGTATTGATAA
TCCTGATATGAATAAATTGCAGTTTCATTTGATGCTCGATGAGTTTTTCTAATCAGAATTGGTTAATTGG
TTGTAACACTGGCAGAGCATTACGCTGACTTGACGGGACGGCGCAAGCTCATGACCAAAATCCCTTAACG
TGAGTTACGCGTCGTTCCACTGAGCGTCAGACCCCGTAGAAAAGATCAAAGGATCTTCTTGAGATCCTTT
TTTTCTGCGCGTAATCTGCTGCTTGCAAACAAAAAAACCACCGCTACCAGCGGTGGTTTGTTTGCCGGAT
CAAGAGCTACCAACTCTTTTTCCGAAGGTAACTGGCTTCAGCAGAGCGCAGATACCAAATACTGTCCTTC
TAGTGTAGCCGTAGTTAGGCCACCACTTCAAGAACTCTGTAGCACCGCCTACATACCTCGCTCTGCTAAT
CCTGTTACCAGTGGCTGCTGCCAGTGGCGATAAGTCGTGTCTTACCGGGTTGGACTCAAGACGATAGTTA
CCGGATAAGGCGCAGCGGTCGGGCTGAACGGGGGGTTCGTGCACACAGCCCAGCTTGGAGCGAACGACCT
ACACCGAACTGAGATACCTACAGCGTGAGCATTGAGAAAGCGCCACGCTTCCCGAAGGGAGAAAGGCGGA
CAGGTATCCGGTAAGCGGCAGGGTCGGAACAGGAGAGCGCACGAGGGAGCTTCCAGGGGGAAACGCCTGG
TATCTTTATAGTCCTGTCGGGTTTCGCCACCTCTGACTTGAGCGTCGATTTTTGTGATGCTCGTCAGGGG
GGCGGAGCCTATGGAAAAACGCCAGCAACGCGGCCTTTTTACGGTTCCTGGCCTTTTGCTGGCCTTTTGC
TCACATGTT
