>Addgene plasmid #21382 | pCM1.108 | addgene partial sequence | sequence record 27169 | 21382 with M13pUC-Fwd
TTACGCTCCATGGAGCTCCAATAATGATTTTATTTTGACTGATAGTGACCTGTTCGTTGCAACAAATTGA
TAAGCAATGCTTTTTTATAATGCCAACTTTGTATAGAAAAGTTGTATTTAAATTTTTAAAAAATTTTTCG
AGATTAGAATTCAAAAAAACGCAAAATTTACCCAAAAAAGTAAGAAAACGGAAAAGAAAATTGGGACGAG
ATCGAAATTGCAACTTCCGCGTTCGCGTCGAGTTGTTCGTTTCGAGACCCGTAGATCTGAAACTTCCATG
CGCCTTTAATAATTTCTAAGTTTCTGAACTATTTCCAGATTTATTTTACCTATTTTCTAGTTTTTTTTTT
CAAATCAAAATATGTTTAATCAATGCGGGGTTTTATAATTAAATAATATGTTTAACTTGTTATAGATTTT
ATAGATATTATTTTTTAAACATTTTAATTTGTTTCACGATGATATTTCAGTAATTGTAGGTTTGCGATGA
CAAGTTTGTACAAAAAAGTTGAACGAGAAACGTAAAATGATATAAATATCAATATATTAAATTAGATTTT
GCATAAAAAACAGACTACATAATACTGTAAAACACAACATATGCAGTCACTATGAACCAACTACTTAGAT
GGTATTAGTGACCTGTAGAATTCGAGCTCTAGAGCTGCAGGGCGGCCGCGATATCCCCTATAGTGAGTCG
TATTACATGGTCATAGCTGTTTCCTGGCAGCTCTGGCCCGTGTCTCAAATCTCTGAGTTACTTGC
